>Addgene plasmid #65293 | SBP-mCherry-Ecadherin_puromycin | depositor full sequence | sequence record 120709 | SBP-mCherry-Ecadherin_puromycin sequence 8247 bps
GACGGATCGGGAGATCTCCCGATCCCCTATGGTCGACTCTCAGTACAATCTGCTCTGATGCCGCATAGTT
AAGCCAGTATCTGCTCCCTGCTTGTGTGTTGGAGGTCGCTGAGTAGTGCGCGAGCAAAATTTAAGCTACA
ACAAGGCAAGGCTTGACCGACAATTGCATGAAGAATCTGCTTAGGGTTAGGCGTTTTGCGCTGCTTCGCG
ATGTACGGGCCAGATATACGCGTTGACATTGATTATTGACTAGTTATTAATAGTAATCAATTACGGGGTC
ATTAGTTCATAGCCCATATATGGAGTTCCGCGTTACATAACTTACGGTAAATGGCCCGCCTGGCTGACCG
CCCAACGACCCCCGCCCATTGACGTCAATAATGACGTATGTTCCCATAGTAACGCCAATAGGGACTTTCC
ATTGACGTCAATGGGTGGACTATTTACGGTAAACTGCCCACTTGGCAGTACATCAAGTGTATCATATGCC
AAGTACGCCCCCTATTGACGTCAATGACGGTAAATGGCCCGCCTGGCATTATGCCCAGTACATGACCTTA
TGGGACTTTCCTACTTGGCAGTACATCTACGTATTAGTCATCGCTATTACCATGGTGATGCGGTTTTGGC
AGTACATCAATGGGCGTGGATAGCGGTTTGACTCACGGGGATTTCCAAGTCTCCACCCCATTGACGTCAA
TGGGAGTTTGTTTTGGCACCAAAATCAACGGGACTTTCCAAAATGTCGTAACAACTCCGCCCCATTGACG
CAAATGGGCGGTAGGCGTGTACGGTGGGAGGTCTATATAAGCAGAGCTCTCTGGCTAACTAGAGAACCCA
CTGCTTACTGGCTTATCGAAATTAATACGACTCACTATAGGGAGACCCAAGCTTGGTACCGAGCTCGGAT
CGATATCTGCGGCCTAGCTAGCGGGAGGCGCGCCATGTACAGGATGCAACTCCTGTCTTGCATTGCACTA
AGTCTTGCACTTGTCACGAATTCCGACGAGAAGACCACTGGTTGGCGAGGTGGACACGTTGTTGAAGGAC
TGGCTGGGGAACTTGAACAACTTCGTGCACGACTGGAGCATCACCCACAAGGTCAACGTGAACCACCTGC
AGGTATGGTGAGCAAGGGCGAGGAGGATAACATGGCCATCATCAAGGAGTTCATGCGCTTCAAGGTGCAC
ATGGAGGGCTCCGTGAACGGCCACGAGTTCGAGATCGAGGGCGAGGGCGAGGGCCGCCCCTACGAGGGCA
CCCAGACCGCCAAGCTGAAGGTGACCAAGGGTGGCCCCCTGCCCTTCGCCTGGGACATCCTGTCCCCTCA
GTTCATGTACGGCTCCAAGGCCTACGTGAAGCACCCCGCCGACATCCCCGACTACTTGAAGCTGTCCTTC
CCCGAGGGCTTCAAGTGGGAGCGCGTGATGAACTTCGAGGACGGCGGCGTGGTGACCGTGACCCAGGACT
CCTCCCTACAGGACGGCGAGTTCATCTACAAGGTGAAGCTGCGCGGCACCAACTTCCCCTCCGACGGCCC
CGTAATGCAGAAGAAGACCATGGGCTGGGAGGCCTCCTCCGAGCGGATGTACCCCGAGGACGGCGCCCTG
AAGGGCGAGATCAAGCAGAGGCTGAAGCTGAAGGACGGCGGCCACTACGACGCTGAGGTCAAGACCACCT
ACAAGGCCAAGAAGCCCGTGCAGCTGCCCGGCGCCTACAACGTCAACATCAAGTTGGACATCACCTCCCA
CAACGAGGACTACACCATCGTGGAACAGTACGAACGCGCCGAGGGCCGCCACTCCACCGGCGGCATGGAC
GAGCTGTACAAGGGCCGGCCAGACTGGGTCATCCCTCCCATCAGCTGCCCCGAAAATGAAAAGGGTGAAT
TCCCAAAGAACCTGGTTCAGATCAAATCCAACAGGGACAAAGAAACAAAGGTTTTCTACAGCATCACCGG
CCAAGGAGCTGACAAACCCCCCGTTGGCGTTTTCATCATTGAGAGGGAGACAGGCTGGCTGAAAGTGACA
CAGCCTCTGGATAGAGAAGCCATTGCCAAGTACATCCTCTATTCTCATGCCGTGTCATCAAATGGGGAAG
CGGTGGAGGATCCCATGGAGATAGTGATCACAGTGACAGATCAGAATGACAACAGGCCAGAGTTTACCCA
GGAGGTGTTTGAGGGATCCGTTGCAGAAGGCGCTGTTCCAGGAACCTCCGTGATGAAGGTCTCAGCCACC
GATGCAGACGATGACGTCAACACCTACAACGCTGCCATCGCCTACACCATCGTCAGCCAGGATCCTGAGC
TGCCTCACAAAAACATGTTCACTGTCAATAGGGACACCGGGGTCATCAGTGTGCTCACCTCTGGGCTGGA
CCGAGAGAGTTACCCTACATACACTCTGGTGGTTCAGGCTGCTGACCTTCAAGGCGAAGGCTTGAGCACA
ACAGCCAAGGCTGTGATCACTGTCAAGGATATTAATGACAACGCTCCTGTCTTCAACCCGAGCACGTATC
AGGGTCAAGTGCCTGAGAATGAGGTCAATGCCCGGATCGCCACACTCAAAGTGACCGATGATGATGCCCC
CAACACTCCGGCGTGGAAAGCTGTGTACACCGTAGTCAACGATCCTGACCAGCAGTTCGTTGTTGTCACA
GACCCCACGACCAATGATGGCATTTTGAAAACAGCCAAGGGCTTGGATTTTGAGGCCAAGCAGCAATACA
TCCTTCATGTGAGAGTGGAGAACGAGGAACCCTTTGAGGGGTCTCTTGTCCCTTCCACAGCCACTGTCAC
TGTGGACGTGGTAGACGTGAATGAAGCCCCCATCTTTATGCCTGCGGAGAGGAGAGTCGAAGTGCCCGAA
GACTTTGGTGTGGGTCAGGAAATCACATCTTATACCGCTCGAGAGCCGGACACGTTCATGGATCAGAAGA
TCACGTATCGGATTTGGAGGGACACTGCCAACTGGCTGGAGATTAACCCAGAGACTGGTGCCATTTTCAC
GCGCGCTGAGATGGACAGAGAAGACGCTGAGCATGTGAAGAACAGCACATATGTAGCTCTCATCATCGCC
ACAGATGATGGTTCACCCATTGCCACTGGCACGGGCACTCTTCTCCTGGTCCTGTTAGACGTCAATGACA
ACGCTCCCATCCCAGAACCTCGAAACATGCAGTTCTGCCAGAGGAACCCACAGCCTCATATCATCACCAT
CTTGGATCCAGACCTTCCCCCCAACACGTCCCCCTTTACTGCTGAGCTAACCCATGGGGCCAGCGTCAAC
TGGACCATTGAGTATAATGACGCAGCTCAAGAATCTCTCATTTTGCAACCAAGAAAGGACTTAGAGATTG
GCGAATACAAAATCCATCTCAAGCTCGCGGATAACCAGAACAAAGACCAGGTGACCACGTTGGACGTCCA
TGTGTGTGACTGTGAAGGGACGGTCAACAACTGCATGAAGGCGGGAATCGTGGCAGCAGGATTGCAAGTT
CCTGCCATCCTCGGAATCCTTGGAGGGATCCTCGCCCTGCTGATTCTGATCCTGCTGCTCCTACTGTTTC
TACGGAGGAGAACGGTGGTCAAAGAGCCCCTGCTGCCACCAGATGATGATACCCGGGACAATGTGTATTA
CTATGATGAAGAAGGAGGTGGAGAAGAAGACCAGGACTTTGATTTGAGCCAGCTGCACAGGGGCCTGGAT
GCCCGACCGGAAGTGACTCGAAATGATGTGGCTCCCACCCTCATGAGCGTGCCCCAGTATCGTCCCCGTC
CTGCCAATCCTGATGAAATTGGAAACTTCATCGATGAAAACCTGAAGGCAGCCGACAGCGACCCCACGGC
ACCCCCTTACGACTCTCTGTTGGTGTTCGATTACGAGGGCAGTGGTTCTGAAGCCGCTAGCCTGAGCTCA
CTGAACTCCTCTGAGTCGGATCAGGACCAGGACTACGATTATCTGAACGAGTGGGGCAACCGATTCAAGA
AGCTGGCGGACATGTACGGCGGTGGCGAAGACGACTAGGGCCTCGAGGGCCAATTAATTAAGGATCCGCG
GCCGCATAGATAACTGATCCAGTGTGCTGGAATTAATTCGCTGTCTGCGAGGGCCAGCTGTTGGGGTGAG
TACTCCCTCTCAAAAGCGGGCATGACTTCTGCGCTAAGATTGTCAGTTTCCAAAAACGAGGAGGATTTGA
TATTCACCTGGCCCGCGGTGATGCCTTTGAGGGTGGCCGCGTCCATCTGGTCAGAAAAGACAATCTTTTT
GTTGTCAAGCTTGAGGTGTGGCAGGCTTGAGATCTGGCCATACACTTGAGTGACAATGACATCCACTTTG
CCTTTCTCTCCACAGGTGTCCACTCCCAGGTCCAACTGCAGGTCGAGCATGCATCTAGGGCGGCCAATTC
CGCCCCTCTCCCCCCCCCCCCTCTCCCTCCCCCCCCCCTAACGTTACTGGCCGAAGCCGCTTGGAATAAG
GCCGGTGTGCGTTTGTCTATATGTGATTTTCCACCATATTGCCGTCTTTTGGCAATGTGAGGGCCCGGAA
ACCTGGCCCTGTCTTCTTGACGAGCATTCCTAGGGGTCTTTCCCCTCTCGCCAAAGGAATGCAAGGTCTG
TTGAATGTCGTGAAGGAAGCAGTTCCTCTGGAAGCTTCTTGAAGACAAACAACGTCTGTAGCGACCCTTT
GCAGGCAGCGGAACCCCCCACCTGGCGACAGGTGCCTCTGCGGCCAAAAGCCACGTGTATAAGATACACC
TGCAAAGGCGGCACAACCCCAGTGCCACGTTGTGAGTTGGATAGTTGTGGAAAGAGTCAAATGGCTCTCC
TCAAGCGTATTCAACAAGGGGCTGAAGGATGCCCAGAAGGTACCCCATTGTATGGGATCTGATCTGGGGC
CTCGGTGCACATGCTTTACATGTGTTTAGTCGAGGTTAAAAAAACGTCTAGGCCCCCCGAACCACGGGGA
CGTGGTTTTCCTTTGAAAAACACGATGATAAGCTTGCCACAACCCACAAGGAGACGACCTTCCATGACCG
AGTACAAGCCCACGGTGCGCCTCGCCACCCGCGACGACGTCCCCCGGGCCGTACGCACCCTCGCCGCCGC
GTTCGCCGACTACCCCGCCACGCGCCACACCGTCGACCCGGACCGCCACATCGAGCGGGTCACCGAGCTG
CAAGAACTCTTCCTCACGCGCGTCGGGCTCGACATCGGCAAGGTGTGGGTCGCGGACGACGGCGCCGCGG
TGGCGGTCTGGACCACGCCGGAGAGCGTCGAAGCGGGGGCGGTGTTCGCCGAGATCGGCCCGCGCATGGC
CGAGTTGAGCGGTTCCCGGCTGGCCGCGCAGCAACAGATGGAAGGCCTCCTGGCGCCGCACCGGCCCAAG
GAGCCCGCGTGGTTCCTGGCCACCGTCGGCGTCTCGCCCGACCACCAGGGCAAGGGTCTGGGCAGCGCCG
TCGTGCTCCCCGGAGTGGAGGCGGCCGAGCGCGCCGGGGTGCCCGCCTTCCTGGAGACCTCCGCGCCCCG
CAACCTCCCCTTCTACGAGCGGCTCGGCTTCACCGTCACCGCCGACGTCGAGGTGCCCGAAGGACCGCGC
ACCTGGTGCATGACCCGCAAGCCCGGTGCCTGACGCCCGCCCCACGACCCGCAGCGCCCGACCGAAAGGA
GCGCACGACCCCATGGCTCCGACCGAAGCCACCCGGGGCGGCCCCGCCGACCCCGCACCCGCCCCCGAGG
CCCACCGACTCTAGATAACTGATCATAATCAGCCATACCACATTTGTAGAGGTTTTACTTGCTTTAAAAA
ACCTCCCACACCTCCCCCTGAACCTGAAACATAAAATGAATGCAATTGTTGTTGTTAACTTGTTTATTGC
AGCTTATAATGGTTACAAATAAAGCAATAGCATCACAAATTTCACAAATAAAGCATTTTTTTCACTGCAT
TCTAGTTGTGGTTTGTCCAAACTCATCAATGTATCTTAACGCGTCGAGTGCATTCTAGTTGTGGTTTGTC
CAAACTCATCAATGTATCTTATCATGTCTGTATACCGTCGACCTCTAGCTAGAGCTTGGCGTAATCATGG
TCATAGCTGTTTCCTGTGTGAAATTGTTATCCGCTCACAATTCCACACAACATACGAGCCGGAAGCATAA
AGTGTAAAGCCTGGGGTGCCTAATGAGTGAGCTAACTCACATTAATTGCGTTGCGCTCACTGCCCGCTTT
CCAGTCGGGAAACCTGTCGTGCCAGCTGCATTAATGAATCGGCCAACGCGCGGGGAGAGGCGGTTTGCGT
ATTGGGCGCTCTTCCGCTTCCTCGCTCACTGACTCGCTGCGCTCGGTCGTTCGGCTGCGGCGAGCGGTAT
CAGCTCACTCAAAGGCGGTAATACGGTTATCCACAGAATCAGGGGATAACGCAGGAAAGAACATGTGAGC
AAAAGGCCAGCAAAAGGCCAGGAACCGTAAAAAGGCCGCGTTGCTGGCGTTTTTCCATAGGCTCCGCCCC
CCTGACGAGCATCACAAAAATCGACGCTCAAGTCAGAGGTGGCGAAACCCGACAGGACTATAAAGATACC
AGGCGTTTCCCCCTGGAAGCTCCCTCGTGCGCTCTCCTGTTCCGACCCTGCCGCTTACCGGATACCTGTC
CGCCTTTCTCCCTTCGGGAAGCGTGGCGCTTTCTCAATGCTCACGCTGTAGGTATCTCAGTTCGGTGTAG
GTCGTTCGCTCCAAGCTGGGCTGTGTGCACGAACCCCCCGTTCAGCCCGACCGCTGCGCCTTATCCGGTA
ACTATCGTCTTGAGTCCAACCCGGTAAGACACGACTTATCGCCACTGGCAGCAGCCACTGGTAACAGGAT
TAGCAGAGCGAGGTATGTAGGCGGTGCTACAGAGTTCTTGAAGTGGTGGCCTAACTACGGCTACACTAGA
AGGACAGTATTTGGTATCTGCGCTCTGCTGAAGCCAGTTACCTTCGGAAAAAGAGTTGGTAGCTCTTGAT
CCGGCAAACAAACCACCGCTGGTAGCGGTGGTTTTTTTGTTTGCAAGCAGCAGATTACGCGCAGAAAAAA
AGGATCTCAAGAAGATCCTTTGATCTTTTCTACGGGGTCTGACGCTCAGTGGAACGAAAACTCACGTTAA
GGGATTTTGGTCATGAGATTATCAAAAAGGATCTTCACCTAGATCCTTTTAAATTAAAAATGAAGTTTTA
AATCAATCTAAAGTATATATGAGTAAACTTGGTCTGACAGTTACCAATGCTTAATCAGTGAGGCACCTAT
CTCAGCGATCTGTCTATTTCGTTCATCCATAGTTGCCTGACTCCCCGTCGTGTAGATAACTACGATACGG
GAGGGCTTACCATCTGGCCCCAGTGCTGCAATGATACCGCGAGACCCACGCTCACCGGCTCCAGATTTAT
CAGCAATAAACCAGCCAGCCGGAAGGGCCGAGCGCAGAAGTGGTCCTGCAACTTTATCCGCCTCCATCCA
GTCTATTAATTGTTGCCGGGAAGCTAGAGTAAGTAGTTCGCCAGTTAATAGTTTGCGCAACGTTGTTGCC
ATTGCTACAGGCATCGTGGTGTCACGCTCGTCGTTTGGTATGGCTTCATTCAGCTCCGGTTCCCAACGAT
CAAGGCGAGTTACATGATCCCCCATGTTGTGCAAAAAAGCGGTTAGCTCCTTCGGTCCTCCGATCGTTGT
CAGAAGTAAGTTGGCCGCAGTGTTATCACTCATGGTTATGGCAGCACTGCATAATTCTCTTACTGTCATG
CCATCCGTAAGATGCTTTTCTGTGACTGGTGAGTACTCAACCAAGTCATTCTGAGAATAGTGTATGCGGC
GACCGAGTTGCTCTTGCCCGGCGTCAATACGGGATAATACCGCGCCACATAGCAGAACTTTAAAAGTGCT
CATCATTGGAAAACGTTCTTCGGGGCGAAAACTCTCAAGGATCTTACCGCTGTTGAGATCCAGTTCGATG
TAACCCACTCGTGCACCCAACTGATCTTCAGCATCTTTTACTTTCACCAGCGTTTCTGGGTGAGCAAAAA
CAGGAAGGCAAAATGCCGCAAAAAAGGGAATAAGGGCGACACGGAAATGTTGAATACTCATACTCTTCCT
TTTTCAATATTATTGAAGCATTTATCAGGGTTATTGTCTCATGAGCGGATACATATTTGAATGTATTTAG
AAAAATAAACAAATAGGGGTTCCGCGCACATTTCCCCGAAAAGTGCCACCTGACGTC
Features (pLannotate 1.2.2; 21 found; start..end, strand, type, name):
     36..80      -  misc_feature   bom (fragment): basis of mobility region from pBR322
    235..614     +  enhancer       CMV enhancer: human cytomegalovirus immediate early enhancer
    615..818     +  promoter       CMV promoter: human cytomegalovirus (CMV) immediate early promoter
    814..847     +  LTR            5' LTR (truncated) (fragment): truncated 5' long terminal repeat (LTR) from HIV-1
    863..881     +  promoter       T7 promoter: promoter for bacteriophage T7 RNA polymerase
    945..1003    +  sig_peptide    IL-2 signal sequence: human interleukin-2 signal sequence
   1125..1832    +  CDS            mCherry: mCherry is a basic (constitutively fluorescent) red fluorescent protein published in 2004, derived from Discosoma sp.. It is reported to be a very rapidly-maturing monomer with low acid sensitivity.
   1842..4025    +  CDS            Cdh1 (fragment): CADH1_MOUSE - Experimental evidence at protein level: Swiss-Prot protein existence level 1. (Microbial infection) Does not function as a receptor for L.monocytogenes internalin A (InlA); mutating a single surface-exposed residue confers receptor activity to this protein and promotes uptake of the bacteria. From Mus musculus (Mouse).
   4126..4355    +  intron         chimeric intron: chimera between introns from adenovirus and immunoglobulin heavy chain genes
   4539..5001    +  misc_feature   IRES: internal ribosome entry site (IRES) of the encephalomyocarditis virus (EMCV)
   5034..5633    +  CDS            PuroR: puromycin N-acetyltransferase; pac from Streptomyces alboniger; confers resistance to puromycin
   5760..5844    +  CDS            large T antigen (fragment): large T antigen from SV40 (simian virus 40)
   5867..5988    +  polyA_signal   SV40 poly(A) signal: SV40 polyadenylation signal
   5999..6050    +  polyA_signal   SV40 poly(A) signal (fragment): SV40 polyadenylation signal
   6114..6130    -  protein_bind   lac operator: The lac repressor binds to the lac operator to inhibit transcription in E. coli. This inhibition can be relieved by adding lactose or isopropyl-β-D-thiogalactopyranoside (IPTG). lac repressor encoded by lacI
   6138..6168    -  promoter       lac promoter: promoter for the E. coli lac operon
   6183..6204    -  protein_bind   CAP binding site: CAP binding activates transcription in the presence of cAMP. E. coli catabolite activator protein
   6217..6309    -  CDS            lacI (fragment): lac repressor; lacI; The lac repressor binds to the lac operator to inhibit transcription in E. coli. This inhibition can be relieved by adding lactose or isopropyl-β-D-thiogalactopyranoside (IPTG).
   6492..7080    -  rep_origin     ori: high-copy-number ColE1/pMB1/pBR322/pUC origin of replication
   7251..8111    -  CDS            AmpR: β-lactamase; bla; confers resistance to ampicillin, carbenicillin, and related antibiotics
   8112..8216    -  promoter       AmpR promoter: bla
