[The description below was written by a language model from this plasmid's Addgene catalogue record and pLannotate feature annotations shown in this document.]
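Description:
SBP-mCherry-Ecadherin_puromycin is a mammalian expression plasmid built on the pIRESpuro3 backbone. It encodes a fluorescent, streptavidin-binding form of mouse E-cadherin for use as a cargo "reporter" in the RUSH (retention using selective hooks) system for synchronizing secretory traffic. In E. coli it is maintained as a high-copy plasmid through a ColE1/pUC-type origin and selected with ampicillin via the β-lactamase gene. Short lac promoter/operator, lacI and bom fragments are backbone remnants.

Expression is driven by the human CMV immediate-early enhancer and promoter, with a T7 promoter just downstream. The open reading frame begins with the human IL-2 signal sequence, which directs the protein into the endoplasmic reticulum. According to the catalogue entry this is followed by the streptavidin binding peptide (SBP). The SBP is not called as a separate feature in the annotation, although there is an unannotated gap between the signal sequence and mCherry where it would be expected to lie. mCherry and the mouse Cdh1 coding region come next; Cdh1 is annotated as a fragment, consistent with replacement of its native N-terminus by the heterologous signal peptide and tags. The depositor notes that the tags are luminal. Downstream, a chimeric intron and an EMCV IRES link the puromycin N-acetyltransferase gene to the same transcript, which ends at an SV40 polyadenylation signal. Puromycin selection therefore enriches for cells that also express the reporter.

In RUSH, an SBP-tagged cargo is held in a donor compartment by a streptavidin-fused hook and released synchronously when biotin is added. This plasmid carries the reporter only, with no hook. It can therefore serve as an unretained control, or the hook can be supplied from a separate construct.
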