Addgene plasmid #65293: SBP-mCherry-Ecadherin_puromycin
Purpose: Ecadherin reporter only (no hook) (RUSH system)
Depositing lab: Franck Perez. Depositing organization: Institut Curie. Publication: Synchronization of secretory protein traffic in populations of cells. Boncompain G, Divoux S, Gareil N, de Forges H, Lescure A, Latreche L, Mercanti V, Jollivet F, Raposo G, Perez F. Nat Methods. 2012 Mar 11;9(5):493-8. doi: 10.1038/nmeth.1928. PubMed 22406856.
Backbone
  Vector backbone: pIRESpuro3
  Backbone manufacturer: Clontech
  Vector type: Mammalian Expression
  Selectable markers: Puromycin
Growth in bacteria
  Bacterial resistance: Ampicillin, 100 μg/mL
  Growth temperature: 37°C
  Growth strain: DH5alpha
  Copy number: High Copy
Gene/Insert
  Gene/Insert name: Ecadherin
  Species: M. musculus (mouse)
  Promoter: CMV
  Tag / fusion protein: IL-2 Signal Sequence and Streptavidin Binding Protein (SBP) (N terminal on insert); mCherry (N terminal on insert)
  Cloning method: Unknown
  Sequencing primers: 5′ CMV Forward; 3′ SV40pA-R
Terms and licenses: Academic/Nonprofit Terms; Industry Terms: Not Available to Industry
Depositor comments: luminal tagging
How to cite: SBP-mCherry-Ecadherin_puromycin was a gift from Franck Perez (Addgene plasmid # 65293 ; http://n2t.net/addgene:65293 ; RRID:Addgene_65293)
