>Addgene plasmid #65293 | SBP-mCherry-Ecadherin_puromycin | addgene partial sequence | sequence record 115132 | CMV-F 5'-CGCAAATGGGCGGTAGGCGTG-3'
GAGCTCTCTGGCTAACTAGAGAACCCACTGCTTACTGGCTTATCGAAATTAATACGACTCACTATAGGGA
GACCCAAGCTTGGTACCGAGCTCGGATCGATATCTGCGGCCTAGCTAGCGGGAGGCGCGCCATGTACAGG
ATGCAACTCCTGTCTTGCATTGCACTAAGTCTTGCACTTGTCACGAATTCCGACGAGAAGACCACTGGTT
GGCGAGGTGGACACGTTGTTGAAGGACTGGCTGGGGAACTTGAACAACTTCGTGCACGACTGGAGCATCA
CCCACAAGGTCAACGTGAACCACCTGCAGGTATGGTGAGCAAGGGCGAGGAGGATAACATGGCCATCATC
AAGGAGTTCATGCGCTTCAAGGTGCACATGGAGGGCTCCGTGAACGGCCACGAGTTCGAGATCGAGGGCG
AGGGCGAGGGCCGCCCCTACGAGGGCACCCAGACCGCCAAGCTGAAGGTGACCAAGGGTGGCCCCCTGCC
CTTCGCCTGGGACATCCTGTCCCCTCAGTTCATGTACGGCTCCAAGGCCTACGTGAAGCACCCCGCCGAC
ATCCCCGACTACTTGAAGCTGTCCTTCCCCGAGGGCTTCAAGTGGGAGCGCGTGATGAACTTCGAGGACG
GCGGCGTGGTGACCGTGACCCAGGACTCCTCCCTACAGGACGGCGAGTTCATCTACAAGGTGAAGCTGCG
CGGCACCAACTTCCCCTCCGACGGCCCCGTAATGCAGAAGAAGACCAT
