>Addgene plasmid #65293 | SBP-mCherry-Ecadherin_puromycin | addgene partial sequence | sequence record 115133 | synth-int-R 5'-ggagtactcaccccaacagc-3'
AGCACACTGGATCAGTTATCTATGCGGCCGCGGATCCTTAATTAATTGGCCCTCGAGGCCCTAGTCGTCT
TCGCCACCGCCGTACATGTCCGCCAGCTTCTTGAATCGGTTGCCCCACTCGTTCAGATAATCGTAGTCCT
GGTCCTGATCCGACTCAGAGGAGTTCAGTGAGCTCAGGCTAGCGGCTTCAGAACCACTGCCCTCGTAATC
GAACACCAACAGAGAGTCGTAAGGGGGTGCCGTGGGGTCGCTGTCGGCTGCCTTCAGGTTTTCATCGATG
AAGTTTCCAATTTCATCAGGATTGGCAGGACGGGGACGATACTGGGGCACGCTCATGAGGGTGGGAGCCA
CATCATTTCGAGTCACTTCCGGTCGGGCATCCAGGCCCCTGTGCAGCTGGCTCAAATCAAAGTCCTGGTC
TTCTTCTCCACCTCCTTCTTCATCATAGTAATACACATTGTCCCGGGTATCATCATCTGGTGGCAGCAGG
GGCTCTTTGACCACCGTTCTCCTCCGTAGAAACAGTAGGAGCAGCAGGATCAGAATCAGCAGGGCGAGGA
TCCCTCCAAGGATTCCGAGGATGGCAGGAACTTGCAATCCTGCTGCCACGATTCCCGCCTTCATGCAGTT
GTTGACCGTCCCTTCACAGTCACACACATGGACGTCCAACGTGGTCACCTGGTCTTTGTTCTGGTTATCC
GCGAGCTTGAGATGGATTTTGTATTCGCCAATCTCTAAGT
