>Addgene plasmid #65293 | SBP-mCherry-Ecadherin_puromycin | addgene partial sequence | sequence record 115135 | mCherry-F 5'-ccccgtaatgcagaagaaga-3'
GAGGACGGCGCCCTGAAGGGCGAGATCAAGCAGAGGCTGAAGCTGAAGGACGGCGGCCACTACGACGCTG
AGGTCAAGACCACCTACAAGGCCAAGAAGCCCGTGCAGCTGCCCGGCGCCTACAACGTCAACATCAAGTT
GGACATCACCTCCCACAACGAGGACTACACCATCGTGGAACAGTACGAACGCGCCGAGGGCCGCCACTCC
ACCGGCGGCATGGACGAGCTGTACAAGGGCCGGCCAGACTGGGTCATCCCTCCCATCAGCTGCCCCGAAA
ATGAAAAGGGTGAATTCCCAAAGAACCTGGTTCAGATCAAATCCAACAGGGACAAAGAAACAAAGGTTTT
CTACAGCATCACCGGCCAAGGAGCTGACAAACCCCCCGTTGGCGTTTTCATCATTGAGAGGGAGACAGGC
TGGCTGAAAGTGACACAGCCTCTGGATAGAGAAGCCATTGCCAAGTACATCCTCTATTCTCATGCCGTGT
CATCAAATGGGGAAGCGGTGGAGGATCCCATGGAGATAGTGATCACAGTGACAGATCAGAATGACAACAG
GCCAGAGTTTACCCAGGAGGTGTTTGAGGGATCCGTTGCAGAAGGCGCTGTTCCAGGAACCTCCGTGATG
AAGGTCTCAGCCACCGATGCAGACGATGACGTCAACACCTACAACGCTGCCATCGCCTACACCATCGTCA
GCCAGGATCCTGAGCTGCCTCACAAAAACATGTTCACTGTCAATAGGGACACCGGGGTCATCAGTGTGCT
CACCTCTGGGCTGGACCGAGAGAGTTA
